>Addgene plasmid #177261 | pX459-dEGF-exon1 | addgene full sequence | sequence record 353288 | Addgene Partial NGS Result
GGGCGAGGCGGAGAGGTGCGGCGGCAGCCAATCAGAGCGGCGCGCTCCGAAAGTTTCCTTTTATGGCGAG
GCGGCGGCGGCGGCGGCCCTATAAAAAGCGAAGCGCGCGGCGGGCGGGAGTCGCTGCGCGCTGCCTTCGC
CCCGTGCCCCGCTCCGCCGCCGCCTCGCGCCGCCCGCCCCGGCTCTGACTGACCGCGTTACTCCCACAGG
TGAGCGGGCGGGACGGCCCTTCTCCTCCGGGCTGTAATTAGCTGAGCAAGAGGTAAGGGTTTAAGGGATG
GTTGGTTGGTGGGGTATTAATGTTTAATTACCTGGAGCACCTGCCTGAAATCACTTTTTTTCAGGTTGGA
CCGGTGCCACCATGGACTATAAGGACCACGACGGAGACTACAAGGATCATGATATTGATTACAAAGACGA
TGACGATAAGATGGCCCCAAAGAAGAAGCGGAAGGTCGGTATCCACGGAGTCCCAGCAGCCGACAAGAAG
TACAGCATCGGCCTGGACATCGGCACCAACTCTGTGGGCTGGGCCGTGATCACCGACGAGTACAAGGTGC
CCAGCAAGAAATTCAAGGTGCTGGGCAACACCGACCGGCACAGCATCAAGAAGAACCTGATCGGAGCCCT
GCTGTTCGACAGCGGCGAAACAGCCGAGGCCACCCGGCTGAAGAGAACCGCCAGAAGAAGATACACCAGA
CGGAAGAACCGGATCTGCTATCTGCAAGAGATCTTCAGCAACGAGATGGCCAAGGTGGACGACAGCTTCT
TCCACAGACTGGAAGAGTCCTTCCTGGTGGAAGAGGATAAGAAGCACGAGCGGCACCCCATCTTCGGCAA
CATCGTGGACGAGGTGGCCTACCACGAGAAGTACCCCACCATCTACCACCTGAGAAAGAAACTGGTGGAC
AGCACCGACAAGGCCGACCTGCGGCTGATCTATCTGGCCCTGGCCCACATGATCAAGTTCCGGGGCCACT
TCCTGATCGAGGGCGACCTGAACCCCGACAACAGCGACGTGGACAAGCTGTTCATCCAGCTGGTGCAGAC
CTACAACCAGCTGTTCGAGGAAAACCCCATCAACGCCAGCGGCGTGGACGCCAAGGCCATCCTGTCTGCC
AGACTGAGCAAGAGCAGACGGCTGGAAAATCTGATCGCCCAGCTGCCCGGCGAGAAGAAGAATGGCCTGT
TCGGAAACCTGATTGCCCTGAGCCTGGGCCTGACCCCCAACTTCAAGAGCAACTTCGACCTGGCCGAGGA
TGCCAAACTGCAGCTGAGCAAGGACACCTACGACGACGACCTGGACAACCTGCTGGCCCAGATCGGCGAC
CAGTACGCCGACCTGTTTCTGGCCGCCAAGAACCTGTCCGACGCCATCCTGCTGAGCGACATCCTGAGAG
TGAACACCGAGATCACCAAGGCCCCCCTGAGCGCCTCTATGATCAAGAGATACGACGAGCACCACCAGGA
CCTGACCCTGCTGAAAGCTCTCGTGCGGCAGCAGCTGCCTGAGAAGTACAAAGAGATTTTCTTCGACCAG
AGCAAGAACGGCTACGCCGGCTACATTGACGGCGGAGCCAGCCAGGAAGAGTTCTACAAGTTCATCAAGC
CCATCCTGGAAAAGATGGACGGCACCGAGGAACTGCTCGTGAAGCTGAACAGAGAGGACCTGCTGCGGAA
GCAGCGGACCTTCGACAACGGCAGCATCCCCCACCAGATCCACCTGGGAGAGCTGCACGCCATTCTGCGG
CGGCAGGAAGATTTTTACCCATTCCTGAAGGACAACCGGGAAAAGATCGAGAAGATCCTGACCTTCCGCA
TCCCCTACTACGTGGGCCCTCTGGCCAGGGGAAACAGCAGATTCGCCTGGATGACCAGAAAGAGCGAGGA
AACCATCACCCCCTGGAACTTCGAGGAAGTGGTGGACAAGGGCGCTTCCGCCCAGAGCTTCATCGAGCGG
ATGACCAACTTCGATAAGAACCTGCCCAACGAGAAGGTGCTGCCCAAGCACAGCCTGCTGTACGAGTACT
TCACCGTGTATAACGAGCTGACCAAAGTGAAATACGTGACCGAGGGAATGAGAAAGCCCGCCTTCCTGAG
CGGCGAGCAGAAAAAGGCCATCGTGGACCTGCTGTTCAAGACCAACCGGAAAGTGACCGTGAAGCAGCTG
AAAGAGGACTACTTCAAGAAAATCGAGTGCTTCGACTCCGTGGAAATCTCCGGCGTGGAAGATCGGTTCA
ACGCCTCCCTGGGCACATACCACGATCTGCTGAAAATTATCAAGGACAAGGACTTCCTGGACAATGAGGA
AAACGAGGACATTCTGGAAGATATCGTGCTGACCCTGACACTGTTTGAGGACAGAGAGATGATCGAGGAA
CGGCTGAAAACCTATGCCCACCTGTTCGACGACAAAGTGATGAAGCAGCTGAAGCGGCGGAGATACACCG
GCTGGGGCAGGCTGAGCCGGAAGCTGATCAACGGCATCCGGGACAAGCAGTCCGGCAAGACAATCCTGGA
TTTCCTGAAGTCCGACGGCTTCGCCAACAGAAACTTCATGCAGCTGATCCACGACGACAGCCTGACCTTT
AAAGAGGACATCCAGAAAGCCCAGGTGTCCGGCCAGGGCGATAGCCTGCACGAGCACATTGCCAATCTGG
CCGGCAGCCCCGCCATTAAGAAGGGCATCCTGCAGACAGTGAAGGTGGTGGACGAGCTCGTGAAAGTGAT
GGGCCGGCACAAGCCCGAGAACATCGTGATCGAAATGGCCAGAGAGAACCAGACCACCCAGAAGGGACAG
AAGAACAGCCGCGAGAGAATGAAGCGGATCGAAGAGGGCATCAAAGAGCTGGGCAGCCAGATCCTGAAAG
AACACCCCGTGGAAAACACCCAGCTGCAGAACGAGAAGCTGTACCTGTACTACCTGCAGAATGGGCGGGA
TATGTACGTGGACCAGGAACTGGACATCAACCGGCTGTCCGACTACGATGTGGACCATATCGTGCCTCAG
AGCTTTCTGAAGGACGACTCCATCGACAACAAGGTGCTGACCAGAAGCGACAAGAACCGGGGCAAGAGCG
ACAACGTGCCCTCCGAAGAGGTCGTGAAGAAGATGAAGAACTACTGGCGGCAGCTGCTGAACGCCAAGCT
GATTACCCAGAGAAAGTTCGACAATCTGACCAAGGCCGAGAGAGGCGGCCTGAGCGAACTGGATAAGGCC
GGCTTCATCAAGAGACAGCTGGTGGAAACCCGGCAGATCACAAAGCACGTGGCACAGATCCTGGACTCCC
GGATGAACACTAAGTACGACGAGAATGACAAGCTGATCCGGGAAGTGAAAGTGATCACCCTGAAGTCCAA
GCTGGTGTCCGATTTCCGGAAGGATTTCCAGTTTTACAAAGTGCGCGAGATCAACAACTACCACCACGCC
CACGACGCCTACCTGAACGCCGTCGTGGGAACCGCCCTGATCAAAAAGTACCCTAAGCTGGAAAGCGAGT
TCGTGTACGGCGACTACAAGGTGTACGACGTGCGGAAGATGATCGCCAAGAGCGAGCAGGAAATCGGCAA
GGCTACCGCCAAGTACTTCTTCTACAGCAACATCATGAACTTTTTCAAGACCGAGATTACCCTGGCCAAC
GGCGAGATCCGGAAGCGGCCTCTGATCGAGACAAACGGCGAAACCGGGGAGATCGTGTGGGATAAGGGCC
GGGATTTTGCCACCGTGCGGAAAGTGCTGAGCATGCCCCAAGTGAATATCGTGAAAAAGACCGAGGTGCA
GACAGGCGGCTTCAGCAAAGAGTCTATCCTGCCCAAGAGGAACAGCGATAAGCTGATCGCCAGAAAGAAG
GACTGGGACCCTAAGAAGTACGGCGGCTTCGACAGCCCCACCGTGGCCTATTCTGTGCTGGTGGTGGCCA
AAGTGGAAAAGGGCAAGTCCAAGAAACTGAAGAGTGTGAAAGAGCTGCTGGGGATCACCATCATGGAAAG
AAGCAGCTTCGAGAAGAATCCCATCGACTTTCTGGAAGCCAAGGGCTACAAAGAAGTGAAAAAGGACCTG
ATCATCAAGCTGCCTAAGTACTCCCTGTTCGAGCTGGAAAACGGCCGGAAGAGAATGCTGGCCTCTGCCG
GCGAACTGCAGAAGGGAAACGAACTGGCCCTGCCCTCCAAATATGTGAACTTCCTGTACCTGGCCAGCCA
CTATGAGAAGCTGAAGGGCTCCCCCGAGGATAATGAGCAGAAACAGCTGTTTGTGGAACAGCACAAGCAC
TACCTGGACGAGATCATCGAGCAGATCAGCGAGTTCTCCAAGAGAGTGATCCTGGCCGACGCTAATCTGG
ACAAAGTGCTGTCCGCCTACAACAAGCACCGGGATAAGCCCATCAGAGAGCAGGCCGAGAATATCATCCA
CCTGTTTACCCTGACCAATCTGGGAGCCCCTGCCGCCTTCAAGTACTTTGACACCACCATCGACCGGAAG
AGGTACACCAGCACCAAAGAGGTGCTGGACGCCACCCTGATCCACCAGAGCATCACCGGCCTGTACGAGA
CACGGATCGACCTGTCTCAGCTGGGAGGCGACAAAAGGCCGGCGGCCACGAAAAAGGCCGGCCAGGCAAA
AAAGAAAAAGGAATTCGGCAGTGGAGAGGGCAGAGGAAGTCTGCTAACATGCGGTGACGTCGAGGAGAAT
CCTGGCCCAATGACCGAGTACAAGCCCACGGTGCGCCTCGCCACCCGCGACGACGTCCCCAGGGCCGTAC
GCACCCTCGCCGCCGCGTTCGCCGACTACCCCGCCACGCGCCACACCGTCGATCCGGACCGCCACATCGA
GCGGGTCACCGAGCTGCAAGAACTCTTCCTCACGCGCGTCGGGCTCGACATCGGCAAGGTGTGGGTCGCG
GACGACGGCGCCGCGGTGGCGGTCTGGACCACGCCGGAGAGCGTCGAAGCGGGGGCGGTGTTCGCCGAGA
TCGGCCCGCGCATGGCCGAGTTGAGCGGTTCCCGGCTGGCCGCGCAGCAACAGATGGAAGGCCTCCTGGC
GCCGCACCGGCCCAAGGAGCCCGCGTGGTTCCTGGCCACCGTCGGCGTCTCGCCCGACCACCAGGGCAAG
GGTCTGGGCAGCGCCGTCGTGCTCCCCGGAGTGGAGGCGGCCGAGCGCGCCGGGGTGCCCGCCTTCCTGG
AGACCTCCGCGCCCCACAACCTCCCCTTCTACGAGCGGCTCGGCTTCACCGTCACCGCCGACGTCGAGGT
GCCCGAAGGACCGCGCACCTGGTGCATGACCCGCAAGCCCGGTGCCTGAGAATTCTAACTAGAGCTCGCT
GATCAGCCTCGACTGTGCCTTCTAGTTGCCAGCCATCTGTTGTTTGCCCCTCCCCCGTGCCTTCCTTGAC
CCTGGAAGGTGCCACTCCCACTGTCCTTTCCTAATAAAATGAGGAAATTGCATCGCATTGTCTGAGTAGG
TGTCATTCTATTCTGGGGGGTGGGGTGGGGCAGGACAGCAAGGGGGAGGATTGGGAAGAGAATAGCAGGC
ATGCTGGGGAGCGGCCGCAGGAACCCCTAGTGATGGAGTTGGCCACTCCCTCTCTGCGCGCTCGCTCGCT
CACTGAGGCCGGGCGACCAAAGGTCGCCCGACGCCCGGGCTTTGCCCGGGCGGCCTCAGTGAGCGAGCGA
GCGCGCAGCTGCCTGCAGGGGCGCCTGATGCGGTATTTTCTCCTTACGCATCTGTGCGGTATTTCACACC
GCATA
[95 nt withheld, positions 5746-5840]
T
[46 nt withheld, positions 5842-5887]
C
[141 nt withheld, positions 5889-6029]
CCTTTGACGTTGGAGTCCACGTTCTTT
[37 nt withheld, positions 6057-6093]
ACTCTATCTCGGGCTATTCTTTTGATTTATAAGGGATTTTGCCGATTTCGGTCTATTGGTTAAAAAATGA
GCTGATTTAACAAAAATTTAACGCGAATTTTAACAAAATATTAACGTTTACAATTTTATGGTGCACTCTC
AGTACAATCTGCTCTGATGCCGCATAGTTAAGCCAGCCCCGACACCCGCCAACACCCGCTGACGCGCCCT
GACGGGCTTGTCTGCTCCCGGCATCCGCTTACAGACAAGCTGTGACCGTCTCCGGGAGCTGCATGTGTCA
GAGGTTTTCACCGTCATCACCGAAACGCGCGAGACGAAAGGGCCTCGTGATACGCCTATTTTTATAGGTT
AATGTCATGATAATAATGGTTTCTTAGACGTCAGGTGGCACTTTTCGGGGAAATGTGCGCGGAACCCCTA
TTTGTTTATTTTTCTAAATACATTCAAATATGTATCCGCTCATGAGACAATAACCCTGATAAATGCTTCA
ATAATATTGAAAAAGGAAGAGTATGAGTATTCAACATTTCCGTGTCGCCCTTATTCCCTTTTTTGCGGCA
TTTTGCCTTCCTGTTTTTGCTCACCCAGAAACGCTGGTGAAAGTAAAAGATGCTGAAGATCAGTTGGGTG
CACGAGTGGGTTACATCGAACTGGATCTCAACAGCGGTAAGATCCTTGAGAGTTTTCGCCCCGAAGAACG
TTTTCCAATGATGAGCACTTTTAAAGTTCTGCTATGTGGCGCGGTATTATCCCGTATTGACGCCGGGCAA
GAGCAACTCGGTCGCCGCATACACTATTCTCAGAATGACTTGGTTGAGTACTCACCAGTCACAGAAAAGC
ATCTTACGGATGGCATGACAGTAAGAGAATTATGCAGTGCTGCCATAACCATGAGTGATAACACTGCGGC
CAACTTACTTCTGACAACGATCGGAGGACCGAAGGAGCTAACCGCTTTTTTGCACAACATGGGGGATCAT
GTAACTCGCCTTGATCGTTGGGAACCGGAGCTGAATGAAGCCATACCAAACGACGAGCGTGACACCACGA
TGCCTGTAGCAATGGCAACAACGTTGCGCAAACTATTAACTGGCGAACTACTTACTCTAGCTTCCCGGCA
ACAATTAATAGACTGGATGGAGGCGGATAAAGTTGCAGGACCACTTCTGCGCTCGGCCCTTCCGGCTGGC
TGGTTTATTGCTGATAAATCTGGAGCCGGTGAGCGTGGAAGCCGCGGTATCATTGCAGCACTGGGGCCAG
ATGGTAAGCCCTCCCGTATCGTAGTTATCTACACGACGGGGAGTCAGGCAACTATGGATGAACGAAATAG
ACAGATCGCTGAGATAGGTGCCTCACTGATTAAGCATTGGTAACTGTCAGACCAAGTTTACTCATATATA
CTTTAGATTGATTTAAAACTTCATTTTTAATTTAAAAGGATCTAGGTGAAGATCCTTTTTGATAATCTCA
TGACCAAAATCCCTTAACGTGAGTTTTCGTTCCACTGAGCGTCAGACCCCGTAGAAAAGATCAAAGGATC
TTCTTGAGATCCTTTTTTTCTGCGCGTAATCTGCTGCTTGCAAACAAAAAAACCACCGCTACCAGCGGTG
GTTTGTTTGCCGGATCAAGAGCTACCAACTCTTTTTCCGAAGGTAACTGGCTTCAGCAGAGCGCAGATAC
CAAATACTGTTCTTCTAGTGTAGCCGTAGTTAGGCCACCACTTCAAGAACTCTGTAGCACCGCCTACATA
CCTCGCTCTGCTAATCCTGTTACCAGTGGCTGCTGCCAGTGGCGATAAGTCGTGTCTTACCGGGTTGGAC
TCAAGACGATAGTTACCGGATAAGGCGCAGCGGTCGGGCTGAACGGGGGGTTCGTGCACACAGCCCAGCT
TGGAGCGAACGACCTACACCGAACTGAGATACCTACAGCGTGAGCTATGAGAAAGCGCCACGCTTCCCGA
AGGGAGAAAGGCGGACAGGTATCCGGTAAGCGGCAGGGTCGGAACAGGAGAGCGCACGAGGGAGCTTCCA
GGGGGAAACGCCTGGTATCTTTATAGTCCTGTCGGGTTTCGCCACCTCTGACTTGAGCGTCGATTTTTGT
GATGCTCGTCAGGGGGGCGGAGCCTATGGAAAAACGCCAGCAACGCGGCCTTTTTACGGTTCCTGGCCTT
TTGCTGGCCTTTTGCTCACATGTGAGGGCCTATTTCCCATGATTCCTTCATATTTGCATATACGATACAA
GGCTGTTAGAGAGATAATTGGAATTAATTTGACTGTAAACACAAAGATATTAGTACAAAATACGTGACGT
AGAAAGTAATAATTTCTTGGGTAGTTTGCAGTTTTAAAATTATGTTTTAAAATGGACTATCATATGCTTA
CCGTAACTTGAAAGTATTTCGATTTCTTGGCTTTATATATCTTGTGGAAAGGACGAAACACCGGTCTCTC
AGACCCGGAGAACGTTTTAGAGCTAGAAATAGCAAGTTAAAATAAGGCTAGTCCGTTATCAACTTGAAAA
AGTGGCACCGAGTCGGTGCTTTTTTGTTTTAGAGCTAGAAATAGCAAGTTAAAATAAGGCTAGTCCGTTT
TTAGCGCGTGCGCCAATTCTGCAGACAAATGGCTCTAGAGGTACCCGTTACATAACTTACGGTAAATGGC
CCGCCTGGCTGACCGCCCAACGACCCCCGCCCATTGACGTCAATAGTAACGCCAATAGGGACTTTCCATT
GACGTCAATGGGTGGAGTATTTACGGTAAACTGCCCACTTGGCAGTACATCAAGTGTATCATATGCCAAG
TACGCCCCCTATTGACGTCAATGACGGTAAATGGCCCGCCTGGCATTGTGCCCAGTACATGACCTTATGG
GACTTTCCTACTTGGCAGTACATCTACGTATTAGTCATCGCTATTACCATGGTCGAGGTGAGCCCCACGT
TCTGCTTCACTCTCCCCATCTCCCCCCCCTCCCCACCCCCAATTTTGTATTTATTTATTTTTTAATTATT
TTGTGCAGCGATGGGGGCGGGGGG
Features (pLannotate 1.2.2; 20 found; start..end, strand, type, name):
    117..344     +  intron         hybrid intron: hybrid between chicken β-actin (CBA) and minute virus of mice (MMV) introns (Gray et al., 2011)
    482..2083    +  CDS            Cas9(N): N-terminal portion of Streptococcus pyogenes Cas9 (Zetsche et al., 2015)
   2084..4582    +  CDS            Cas9(C): C-terminal portion of Streptococcus pyogenes Cas9 (Zetsche et al., 2015)
   4583..4630    +  CDS            nucleoplasmin NLS: bipartite nuclear localization signal from nucleoplasmin
   4700..5299    +  CDS            PuroR (fragment): puromycin N-acetyltransferase; pac from Streptomyces; confers resistance to puromycin
   5333..5444    +  polyA_signal   bGH poly(A) signal: bovine growth hormone polyadenylation signal
   5549..5689    +  repeat_region  AAV2 ITR: inverted terminal repeat of adeno-associated virus serotype 2 inverted
   5694..5745    -  misc_feature   bom (fragment): basis of mobility region from pBR322
   5764..6219    +  rep_origin     f1 ori (sequence partly withheld): f1 bacteriophage origin of replication; arrow indicates direction of (+) strand synthesis
   6220..6269    -  misc_feature   bom (fragment): basis of mobility region from pBR322
   6371..6406    -  CDS            rop (fragment): Rop protein, which maintains plasmids at low copy number; rop
   6501..6605    +  promoter       AmpR promoter: bla
   6606..7466    +  CDS            AmpR: β-lactamase; bla; confers resistance to ampicillin, carbenicillin, and related antibiotics
   7637..8225    +  rep_origin     ori: high-copy-number ColE1/pMB1/pBR322/pUC origin of replication
   8287..8527    +  promoter       U6 promoter: RNA polymerase III promoter for human U6 snRNA
   8557..8632    +  misc_RNA       gRNA scaffold: guide RNA scaffold for the Streptococcus pyogenes CRISPR/Cas9 system
   8639..8682    +  misc_RNA       gRNA scaffold (fragment): guide RNA scaffold for the Streptococcus pyogenes CRISPR/Cas9 system
   8729..9014    +  enhancer       CMV enhancer: human cytomegalovirus immediate early enhancer; contains an 18-bp deletion relative to the standard CMV enhancer
   9016..3       +  promoter       chicken β-actin promoter (fragment) (across the origin): contains a 21-bp deletion relative to the standard chicken β-actin promoter
   9117..116     +  promoter       chicken β-actin promoter (fragment) (across the origin): contains a 21-bp deletion relative to the standard chicken β-actin promoter
