[The description below was written by a language model from this plasmid's Addgene catalogue record and pLannotate feature annotations shown in this document.]
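Description:
pX459-dEGF-exon1 is an all-in-one CRISPR/Cas9 knockout plasmid built on the pX459 backbone for transient transfection of mammalian cells, designed to disrupt the dog (canine) Egf gene; the name suggests the guide targets exon 1, although the record does not describe the target site further. It is propagated in E. coli through a high-copy ColE1/pUC-type origin with ampicillin selection (AmpR under its own bla promoter), and also carries an f1 phage origin. An AAV2 inverted terminal repeat is annotated downstream of the expression cassette; only one is detected, so it looks like a backbone remnant rather than a functional AAV packaging pair.

The plasmid contains two expression units. A human U6 RNA polymerase III promoter drives a single guide RNA, with the Egf-specific spacer lying in the short gap between the promoter and the Streptococcus pyogenes gRNA scaffold. A hybrid promoter made of the CMV enhancer, chicken β-actin promoter and a hybrid intron drives S. pyogenes Cas9, which is annotated as adjoining N- and C-terminal portions that together form one continuous coding sequence, followed by a nucleoplasmin nuclear localization signal. The puromycin N-acetyltransferase gene sits shortly downstream in the same transcription unit, ahead of a bGH polyadenylation signal. The linker joining it to Cas9 is not annotated, though the arrangement lets transfected cells be enriched with puromycin.

The associated study concerns EGFR ligands in ERK activation waves during collective cell migration, consistent with its use to generate Egf-deficient canine cell lines. The annotated sequence is labelled a partial NGS result of about 9.1 kb, close to the stated 9.2 kb total. The catalogue's separate backbone and insert sizes do not sum to that total.
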