Addgene plasmid #177261: pX459-dEGF-exon1
Purpose: A knockout vector for the dog Egf
Depositing lab: Michiyuki Matsuda. Depositing organization: Kyoto University, Graduate School of Biostudies. Publication: Redundant roles of EGFR ligands in the ERK activation waves during collective cell migration. Lin S, Hirayama D, Maryu G, Matsuda K, Hino N, Deguchi E, Aoki K, Iwamoto R, Terai K, Matsuda M. Life Sci Alliance. 2021 Oct 19;5(1). pii: 5/1/e202101206. doi: 10.26508/lsa.202101206. Print 2022 Jan. PubMed 34667080.
Backbone
  Vector backbone: pX459
  Backbone manufacturer: https://www.addgene.org/48139/
  Backbone size w/o insert (bp): 3200
  Total vector size (bp): 9200
  Vector type: Mammalian Expression, CRISPR
  Selectable markers: Puromycin
Growth in bacteria
  Bacterial resistance: Ampicillin, 100 μg/mL
  Growth temperature: 37°C
  Growth strain: DH5alpha
  Copy number: Unknown
Gene/Insert
  Gene/Insert name: A gRNA targeting the dog Egf gene and the cDNA of CRISPR-Cas9
  Insert size (bp): 5000
Terms and licenses: Academic/Nonprofit Terms; Industry Terms: Not Available to Industry
How to cite: pX459-dEGF-exon1 was a gift from Michiyuki Matsuda (Addgene plasmid # 177261 ; http://n2t.net/addgene:177261 ; RRID:Addgene_177261)
